Addgene plasmid #57620: tdEos-H1-10
Purpose: Localization: Nucleus/Histones, Excitation: 505 / 569, Emission: 516 / 581
Depositing lab: Michael Davidson. Depositing organization: Florida State University, Tallahassee.
Backbone
  Vector backbone: tdEos
  Backbone size w/o insert (bp): 4750
  Vector type: Mammalian Expression
  Selectable markers: Neomycin (select with G418)
Growth in bacteria
  Bacterial resistance: Kanamycin, 50 μg/mL
  Growth temperature: 37°C
  Growth strain: DH5alpha
  Copy number: High Copy
Gene/Insert
  Gene/Insert name: H1 (alt names: Mouse Histone H1; NM_008197.3)
  Species: M. musculus (mouse)
  Entrez Gene: H1f0 (a.k.a. D130017D06Rik, H1(0), H1-0, H1fv)
  Promoter: CMV
  Tag / fusion protein: tdEos
  Cloning method: Unknown
  Sequencing primers: 5′ CMV-F; 3′ SV40pA-R
Terms and licenses: Academic/Nonprofit Terms; Industry Terms
Depositor comments: M. musculus (mouse) Histone H1. Excitation = 505 / 569; Emission = 516 / 581
How to cite: tdEos-H1-10 was a gift from Michael Davidson (Addgene plasmid # 57620 ; http://n2t.net/addgene:57620 ; RRID:Addgene_57620)
