[The description below was written by a language model from this plasmid's Addgene catalogue record.]
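Description:
tdEos-H1-10 is a mammalian expression plasmid that encodes mouse linker histone H1 (the H1f0 gene, also known as H1(0)) fused to tdEos, the tandem-dimer form of the green-to-red photoconvertible fluorescent protein Eos. It is built on a tdEos backbone of about 4.75 kb before the insert is added. Expression of the fusion is driven by the CMV promoter, a strong constitutive promoter in most mammalian cell lines. The listed sequencing primers imply that the cassette ends in an SV40 polyadenylation signal. The record does not say whether tdEos sits at the N- or C-terminus of the histone. The "10" in the name may refer to a linker length, but this is not explained in the record. The cloning method is recorded as unknown.

In bacteria the plasmid is maintained at high copy number under kanamycin selection. A neomycin resistance marker allows G418 selection of stably transfected mammalian cells. The specific origin of replication is not listed.

The construct serves as a localization marker for the nucleus and chromatin, since the H1 moiety directs the fluorescent protein to histone-bound DNA. The two recorded spectral states are excitation/emission of 505/516 nm for the green form and 569/581 nm for the red form, which reflects the photoconversion of Eos. This property makes such fusions suitable for live-cell imaging of nuclear architecture. It also allows optical highlighting and tracking of selected protein populations to follow histone exchange dynamics, and it supports single-molecule localization approaches such as PALM.
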