>Addgene plasmid #57620 | tdEos-H1-10 | depositor partial sequence | sequence record 88772 | insert sequence
CCATGCTAGTGGACGTCAGATCCGCTAGCCGCCACCATGACCGAGAACTCCACCTCCGCCCCGGCGGCGA
AGCCCAAACGGGCCAAGGCTTCCAAGAAGTCCACGGACCACCCCAAGTATTCAGACATGATCGTGGCTGC
TATCCAGGCAGAGAAGAACCGTGCCGGCTCCTCGCGCCAGTCCATCCAAAAGTATATCAAGAGCCACTAC
AAGGTGGGTGAGAACGCCGACTCCCAGATCAAGTTGTCCATCAAGCGCCTAGTGACCACCGGTGTTCTCA
AGCAAACCAAAGGGGTGGGCGCCTCGGGGTCCTTCAGGCTGGCCAAGGGCGATGAGCCCAAAAGGTCGGT
GGCTTTCAAGAAGACCAAGAAGGAAGTCAAGAAAGTGGCCACTCCAAAGAAGGCAGCCAAGCCCAAGAAG
GCTGCCTCCAAAGCCCCAAGCAAGAAACCCAAAGCCACCCCTGTCAAGAAGGCCAAGAAGAAGCCGGCTG
CCACGCCCAAGAAAGCCAAAAAGCCCAAGGTTGTCAAAGTCAAACCAGTCAAGGCCTCCAAACCCAAGAA
GGCCAAAACCGTGAAGCCCAAAGCCAAGTCGAGTGCCAAGAGGGGGAGCAAGAAGAAGTCGGGAAGCACG
GATCCACCGGTCGCCACCATGAGTGCGATTAAGCCAGACATGAAGATCAACCTCCGTATGGAAGGCAACG
TAAACGGGCACCACTTTGTGATCGACGGAGATGGTACAGGCAAGCCTTTTGAGGGAAAACAGAGTATGGA
TCTTGAAGTCAAAGAGGGCGGACCTCTGCCTTTTGCCTTTGATATCCTGACCACTGCATTCCATTACGGC
AACAGGGTATTCGCCGAATATCCAGACCACATACAAGACTATTTTAAGCAGTCGTTTCCTAAAGGGGTAT
TCGTGGGAACGAAGCTTGACTTTCGAAGACGGGGCATTTGCATTGCCAGAACGACATAACAATGGAAGGG
GACACTTTCTATAATAAAGTTCGATTTCACGGTGTAAACTTTCCCGCAATGGTCAGTATGCAGAGAGACG
CTGAATGGGAGCCCTCACTGAGAAATGTATGTGCGTGATGGAGTGCTGACTGTTGATATTCGCATGCTTT
GTTGCTGAGGAAATGGCCCAATACGGATGTGACTCGAACTACTACAGGCTAAGGAAAGGCGTTCAAGTAC
AGCTACCACTTAGTGAACACTGCATTGGAAATTAAGCCATTGCACAAAGAAAT
