>Addgene plasmid #57620 | tdEos-H1-10 | depositor partial sequence | sequence record 88773 | Insert sequence 2
ATCCGAACCATGCATCATTAGCCACTGATTGCCGAATTCCAGCCATCAGCTTTAAGCAGTCGTCCTAAGG
ATTCTGGATCGAGCTGACTCGAAGACGAGGCATTTGCATGCAGATCGACATAACATGATGGACACTTTCT
ATAATAAGTCGATTCACGTGTAAACTTCCCGCCAATGTCCAGTATGCAGAGAGACGCTGAAATGGGAGCC
CTCACTGAGAAATGTATGTGCGTGATGAGTGCTGACTGGTGATATTCGCATGGCTTGTGCTGAAGGAAAT
GCCCATTACCGATGTGACTTCAGAACTACTTACAAAGCTAAGGAGAAGGGTGTCAAGTTACCAGGCTACC
ACTTTGTGGACCACTGCATTGAGATTTTAAGCCATGACAAAGATTACAACAAGGTTAAGCTGTATGAGCA
TGCTGTTGCTCATTCTGGATTGCCTGACAATGCCAGACGATCCGGTAGCGGTCACGGTACTGGTTCTACT
GGTTCTGGTTCTTCTGAGAGTGCGATTAAGCCAGACATGAAGATCAACCTCCGTATGGAAGGCAACGTAA
ACGGGCACCACTTTGTGATCGACGGAGATGGTACAGGCAAGCCTTTTGAGGGAAAACAGAGTATGGATCT
TGAAGTCAAAGAGGGCGGACCTCTGCCTTTTGCCTTTGATATCCTGACCACTGCATTCCATTACGGCAAC
AGGGTATTCGCCGAATATCCAGACCACATACAAGACTATTTTAAGCAGTCGTTTCCTAAGGGGTATTCGT
GGGAACGAAGCTTGACTTTCGAAGACGGGGGCATTTGCATTGCCAGAAACGACATAACAATGGAAGGGGA
CACTTTCTATAATAAAGTTCGATTTCACGGTGTAAACTTTCCCGCCAATGGTCCAGTTATGCAGAAGAAG
ACGCTGAAATGGGAGCCCTCCACTGAGAAAATGTATGTGCGTGATGGAGTGCTGACTGGTGATATTCGCA
TGGCTTTGTTGCTTGAAGGAAATGCCCATTACCGATGTGACTTCAGAACTACTTACAAAGCTAAGGAGAA
GGGTGTCAAGTTACCAGGCTACCACTTTGTGGACCACTGCATTGAGATTTTAAGCCATGACAAAGATTAC
AACAAGGTTAAGCTGTATGAGCATGCTGTTGCTCATTCTGGATTGCCTGACAATGCCAGACGATAAGCGG
CCGCGACTCTAGATCATAATCAGCCATACCACATGTAGAGTAGGCC
